Addgene plasmid #157447: pD649-HAsp-CSF1R-COMP5AP-AviTag-9xHis
Purpose: Mammalian expression of cell-surface protein extracellular domain fused to COMP5AP-AviTag-9xHis. Protein is secreted from cells.
Depositing lab: Chris Garcia. Depositing organization: Stanford University. Publication: A Human IgSF Cell-Surface Interactome Reveals a Complex Network of Protein-Protein Interactions. Wojtowicz WM, Vielmetter J, Fernandes RA, Siepe DH, Eastman CL, Chisholm GB, Cox S, Klock H, Anderson PW, Rue SM, Miller JJ, Glaser SM, Bragstad ML, Vance J, Lam AW, Lesley SA, Zinn K, Garcia KC. Cell. 2020 Aug 20;182(4):1027-1043.e17. doi: 10.1016/j.cell.2020.07.025. PubMed 32822567.
Backbone
  Vector backbone: pD649
  Backbone size w/o insert (bp): 7153
  Vector type: Mammalian Expression
Growth in bacteria
  Bacterial resistance: Ampicillin, 100 μg/mL
  Growth temperature: 37°C
  Growth strain: DH5alpha
  Copy number: High Copy
Gene/Insert
  Gene/Insert name: CSF1R
  Species: H. sapiens (human)
  Insert size (bp): 1494
  Entrez Gene: CSF1R (a.k.a. BANDDOS, C-FMS, CD115, CSF-1R, CSFR, FIM2, FMS, GPSC, HDLS, HDLS1, M-CSF-R)
  Promoter: CMV/SP6
  Tag / fusion protein: COMP5AP-AviTag-9xHis (C terminal on backbone)
  Cloning method: Restriction Enzyme; 5′ cloning site GCGGCCGC (not destroyed); 3′ cloning site GGCGCGCC (not destroyed)
  Sequencing primers: 5′ ATTTAGGTGACACTATAG; 3′ CGTCGCACTCCATCACGGTG
Resource information
  A portion of this plasmid was derived from a plasmid made by: synthesis by ThermoFisher
Terms and licenses: Academic/Nonprofit Terms; Industry Terms: Not Available to Industry
Depositor comments: Some plasmids in this collection may have an IS4-like element ISVsa5 family transposase upstream of the CMV promoter.
How to cite: pD649-HAsp-CSF1R-COMP5AP-AviTag-9xHis was a gift from Chris Garcia (Addgene plasmid # 157447 ; http://n2t.net/addgene:157447 ; RRID:Addgene_157447)
