[The description below was written by a language model from this plasmid's Addgene catalogue record and pLannotate feature annotations shown in this document.]
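Description:
pD649-HAsp-CSF1R-COMP5AP-AviTag-9xHis is a mammalian expression plasmid built on the pD649 backbone for secreted production of the extracellular domain of human CSF1R, the cell-surface receptor tyrosine kinase for CSF1 and IL34. It is propagated in E. coli as a high-copy plasmid through a ColE1/pUC-type origin and selected with ampicillin via the β-lactamase gene. The sequenced record is about 8.6 kb, consistent with the stated backbone plus a roughly 1.5 kb insert. Short fragments of KanR, lacZα, an f1 origin and a ble gene also appear in the annotation and look like backbone remnants rather than functional elements. The depositor notes that some plasmids in this collection may carry an IS4-like transposase upstream of the CMV promoter, although no such element is annotated here.

Expression is driven by the CMV immediate-early enhancer and promoter, followed by a fragment of CMV intron A and an SP6 promoter, which could support in vitro transcription and also serves as a sequencing primer site. The open reading frame begins with a signal peptide, called HAsp in the name but matched by the annotation software to an IgH signal sequence fragment. It continues through the CSF1R ectodomain, which is cloned between retained NotI and AscI sites. The ectodomain is fused at its C terminus to a coiled-coil segment of rat cartilage oligomeric matrix protein, which assembles fusion proteins into pentamers. Human placental alkaline phosphatase follows as an enzymatic reporter, then an AviTag for site-specific biotinylation and a polyhistidine tag for purification, and the unit ends at a bGH polyadenylation signal. A separate SV40/EM7-driven puromycin resistance cassette with an SV40 poly(A) signal could allow selection of mammalian cells. Such multimerised, AP-tagged ectodomains suit high-avidity binding assays, and this construct belongs to a set used to map interactions among human immunoglobulin-superfamily cell-surface proteins.
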