Features (pLannotate 1.2.2; 24 found; start..end, strand, type, name):
    119..143     -  CDS            KanR (fragment): aminoglycoside phosphotransferase; aph(3')-Ia; confers resistance to kanamycin
    254..842     +  rep_origin     ori: high-copy-number ColE1/pMB1/pBR322/pUC origin of replication
   1067..1084    +  terminator     rrnB T2 terminator (fragment): transcription terminator T2 from the E. coli rrnB gene
   1109..1128    -  CDS            lacZα (fragment): LacZα fragment of β-galactosidase; lacZ fragment
   1584..1600    +  protein_bind   lac operator: The lac repressor binds to the lac operator to inhibit transcription in E. coli. This inhibition can be relieved by adding lactose or isopropyl-β-D-thiogalactopyranoside (IPTG). lac repressor encoded by lacI
   1843..2146    +  enhancer       CMV enhancer: human cytomegalovirus immediate early enhancer
   2147..2350    +  promoter       CMV promoter: human cytomegalovirus (CMV) immediate early promoter
   2486..2529    +  intron         CMV intron (fragment): modified intron A from human cytomegalovirus
   2581..2599    +  promoter       SP6 promoter: promoter for bacteriophage SP6 RNA polymerase
   2603..2640    +  CDS            IgH signal sequence (fragment): signal sequence from the mouse immunoglobulin heavy chain variable region
   2749..4242    +  CDS            CSF1R (fragment): CSF1R_HUMAN - Also known as FMS. Experimental evidence at protein level: Swiss-Prot protein existence level 1. Tyrosine-protein kinase that acts as cell-surface receptor for CSF1 and IL34 and plays an essential role in the regulation of survival, proliferation and differentiation of hematopoietic precursor cells, especially mononuclear phagocytes, such as macrophages and monocytes. Promotes the release of proinflammatory chemokines in response to IL34 and CSF1, and thereby plays an important role in innate immunity and in inflammatory processes. Plays an important role in the regulation of ost
   4339..4518    +  CDS            Comp (fragment): COMP_RAT - Experimental evidence at protein level: Swiss-Prot protein existence level 1. May play a role in the structural integrity of cartilage via its interaction with other extracellular matrix proteins such as the collagens and fibronectin. Can mediate the interaction of chondrocytes with the cartilage extracellular matrix through interaction with cell surface integrin receptors. Could play a role in the pathogenesis of osteoarthritis. Potent suppressor of apoptosis in both primary chondrocytes and transformed cells. Suppresses apoptosis by blocking the activation of caspase-3 and by indu
   4506..5958    +  CDS            SEAP (fragment): secreted alkaline phosphatase from human placenta The natural enzyme has a C-terminal transmembrane sequence that is replaced by a GPI anchor.
   5983..6024    +  CDS            AviTag™ (fragment): peptide tag that allows for enzymatic biotinylation
   6028..6051    +  CDS            8xHis: 8xHis affinity tag
   6197..6308    +  polyA_signal   bGH poly(A) signal: bovine growth hormone polyadenylation signal
   6309..6417    +  rep_origin     f1 ori (fragment): f1 bacteriophage origin of replication; arrow indicates direction of (+) strand synthesis
   6431..6760    +  promoter       SV40 promoter: SV40 enhancer and early promoter
   6808..6855    +  promoter       EM7 promoter: synthetic bacterial promoter&nbsp
   6874..7473    +  CDS            PuroR (fragment): puromycin N-acetyltransferase; pac from Streptomyces; confers resistance to puromycin
   7483..7608    +  CDS            ble (fragment): BLE_KLEPN - Experimental evidence at protein level: Swiss-Prot protein existence level 1. Binding protein with a strong affinity to the bleomycin family of antibiotics. Binds to CL990; an antimitotic-antibiotic compound. From Klebsiella pneumoniae.
   7603..7724    +  polyA_signal   SV40 poly(A) signal: SV40 polyadenylation signal
   7777..8637    -  CDS            AmpR: β-lactamase; bla; confers resistance to ampicillin, carbenicillin, and related antibiotics
   8640..89      -  promoter       AmpR promoter (fragment) (across the origin): bla
>Addgene plasmid #157447 | pD649-HAsp-CSF1R-COMP5AP-AviTag-9xHis | addgene full sequence | sequence record 474348 | Addgene NGS Result
TTTCAATATTATTGAAGCATTTATCAGGGTTATTGTCTCATGAGCGGATACATATTTGAATGTATTTAGA
AAAATAAACAAATAGGGGTCAGTGTTACAACCAATTAACCAATTCTGAACATTATCGCGAGCCCATTTAT
ACCTGAATATGGCTCATAACACCCCTTGCTCATGACCAAAATCCCTTAACGTGAGTTACGCGCGCGTCGT
TCCACTGAGCGTCAGACCCCGTAGAAAAGATCAAAGGATCTTCTTGAGATCCTTTTTTTCTGCGCGTAAT
CTGCTGCTTGCAAACAAAAAAACCACCGCTACCAGCGGTGGTTTGTTTGCCGGATCAAGAGCTACCAACT
CTTTTTCCGAAGGTAACTGGCTTCAGCAGAGCGCAGATACCAAATACTGTTCTTCTAGTGTAGCCGTAGT
TAGCCCACCACTTCAAGAACTCTGTAGCACCGCCTACATACCTCGCTCTGCTAATCCTGTTACCAGTGGC
TGCTGCCAGTGGCGATAAGTCGTGTCTTACCGGGTTGGACTCAAGACGATAGTTACCGGATAAGGCGCAG
CGGTCGGGCTGAACGGGGGGTTCGTGCACACAGCCCAGCTTGGAGCGAACGACCTACACCGAACTGAGAT
ACCTACAGCGTGAGCTATGAGAAAGCGCCACGCTTCCCGAAGGGAGAAAGGCGGACAGGTATCCGGTAAG
CGGCAGGGTCGGAACAGGAGAGCGCACGAGGGAGCTTCCAGGGGGAAACGCCTGGTATCTTTATAGTCCT
GTCGGGTTTCGCCACCTCTGACTTGAGCGTCGATTTTTGTGATGCTCGTCAGGGGGGCGGAGCCTATGGA
AAAACGCCAGCAACGCGGCCTTTTTACGGTTCCTGGCCTTTTGCTGGCCTTTTGCTCACATGTTCTTTCC
TGCGTTATCCCCTGATTCTGTGGATAACCGTATTACCGCCTTTGAGTGAGCTGATACCGCTCGCCGCAGC
CGAACGACCGAGCGCAGCGAGTCAGTGAGCGAGGAAGCGGAAGGCGAGAGTAGGGAACTGCCAGGCATCA
AACTAAGCAGAAGGCCCCTGACGGATGGCCTTTTTGCGTTTCTACAAACTCTTTCTGTGTTGTAAAACGA
CGGCCAGTCTTAAGCTCGGGCCCCCTGGGCGGTTCTGATAACGAGTAATCGTTAATCCGCAAATAACGTA
AAAACCCGCTTCGGCGGGTTTTTTTATGGGGGGAGTTTAGGGAAAGAGCATTTGTCAGAATATTTAAGGG
CGCCTGTCACTTTGCTTGATATATGAGAATTATTTAACCTTATAAATGAGAAAAAAGCAACGCACTTTAA
ATAAGATACGTTGCTTTTTCGATTGATGAACACCTATAATTAAACTATTCATCTATTATTTATGATTTTT
TGTATATACAATATTTCTAGTTTGTTAAAGAGAATTAAGAAAATAAATCTCGAAAATAATAAAGGGAAAA
TCAGTTTTTGATATCAAAATTATACATGTCAACGATAATACAAAATATAATACAAACTATAAGATGTTAT
CAGTATTTATTATCATTTAGAATAAATTTTGTGTCGCCCTTAATTGTGAGCGGATAACAATTACGAGCTT
CATGCACAGTGGCGTTGACTCAATATTGGCCATTAGCCATATTATTCATTGGTTATATAGCATAAATCAA
TATTGGCTATTGGCCATTGCATACGTTGTATCTATATCATAATATGTACATTTATATTGGCTCATGTCCA
ATATGACCGCCATGTTGGCATTGATTATTGACTAGTTATTAATAGTAATCAATTACGGGGTCATTAGTTC
ATAGCCCATATATGGAGTTCCGCGTTACATAACTTACGGTAAATGGCCCGCCTGGCTGACCGCCCAACGA
CCCCCGCCCATTGACGTCAATAATGACGTATGTTCCCATAGTAACGCCAATAGGGACTTTCCATTGACGT
CAATGGGTGGAGTATTTACGGTAAACTGCCCACTTGGCAGTACATCAAGTGTATCATATGCCAAGTACGC
CCCCTATTGACGTCAATGACGGTAAATGGCCCGCCTGGCATTATGCCCAGTACATGACCTTATGGGACTT
TCCTACTTGGCAGTACATCTACGTATTAGTCATCGCTATTACCATGGTGATGCGGTTTTGGCAGTACATC
AATGGGCGTGGATAGCGGTTTGACTCACGGGGATTTCCAAGTCTCCACCCCATTGACGTCAATGGGAGTT
TGTTTTGGCACCAAAATCAACGGGACTTTCCAAAATGTCGTAACAACTCCGCCCCATTGACGCAAATGGG
CGGTAGGCGTGTACGGTGGGAGGTCTATATAAGCAGAGCTCGTTTAGTGAACCGTCAGATCGCCTGGAGA
CGCCATCCACGCTGTTTTGACCTCCATAGAAGACACCGGGACCGATCCAGCCTCCGCGGCCGGGAACGGT
GCATTGGAACGCGGATTCCCCGTGCCAAGAGTGACGTAAGTACCGCCTATAGAGTCTATAGGCCCACCCC
CTTGGCTTCGTTAGAACGCGGCTACAATTAATACATAACCTTATGTATCATACACATACGATTTAGGTGA
CACTATAGAATAACATCCACTTTGCCTTTCTCTCCACAGGTGTCCACTCCCAGGTCCAACTGCACCTCGG
TTCTATCGAAAACGCGCCTGCTAGCGCCACCATGAAGACCATCATTGCCCTGAGCTACATCTTCTGCCTG
GTGTTCGCTGCGGCCGCCATTCCAGTGATTGAGCCTTCTGTGCCTGAGCTGGTTGTGAAGCCTGGCGCCA
CAGTGACACTGAGATGTGTCGGCAATGGCAGCGTGGAATGGGATGGACCTCCTTCTCCTCACTGGACCCT
GTACTCTGATGGCAGCAGCAGCATCCTGAGCACCAACAACGCCACCTTCCAGAACACCGGCACCTACAGA
TGTACCGAGCCTGGCGATCCTCTTGGAGGATCTGCCGCCATCCACCTGTATGTGAAAGACCCCGCCAGAC
CTTGGAACGTGCTGGCCCAAGAAGTGGTGGTCTTTGAGGATCAGGACGCCCTGCTGCCTTGTCTGCTGAC
AGATCCTGTGCTGGAAGCAGGCGTGTCCCTCGTCAGAGTTAGAGGCAGACCTCTGATGCGGCACACCAAC
TACAGCTTTAGCCCTTGGCACGGCTTCACCATCCACCGGGCCAAGTTTATCCAGAGCCAGGATTACCAGT
GCAGCGCCCTGATGGGCGGCAGAAAAGTGATGAGCATCAGCATCCGGCTGAAGGTGCAGAAAGTGATCCC
TGGGCCTCCTGCTCTGACACTGGTGCCTGCCGAACTCGTTAGAATCAGAGGCGAGGCCGCTCAGATCGTG
TGTAGCGCTTCCAGCGTGGACGTGAACTTCGACGTGTTCCTGCAGCACAACAATACCAAGCTGGCCATTC
CTCAGCAGAGCGACTTCCACAACAACAGATACCAGAAGGTGCTGACCCTGAACCTGGACCAGGTGGACTT
TCAGCACGCCGGCAATTACAGCTGCGTGGCCTCTAATGTGCAGGGCAAGCACAGCACCAGCATGTTCTTC
AGAGTGGTGGAAAGCGCCTACCTGAATCTGAGCAGCGAGCAGAACCTGATTCAAGAAGTGACAGTCGGCG
AGGGACTGAACCTGAAAGTGATGGTGGAAGCTTACCCCGGCCTGCAGGGCTTCAATTGGACCTATCTGGG
CCCCTTCAGCGACCACCAGCCTGAGCCTAAACTGGCCAATGCCACCACCAAGGACACCTACAGGCACACC
TTTACACTGAGCCTGCCTCGGCTGAAGCCTAGCGAGGCCGGCAGATATAGCTTCCTGGCTAGAAATCCTG
GCGGCTGGCGGGCTCTGACATTCGAGCTGACACTCAGATACCCTCCAGAGGTGTCCGTGATCTGGACCTT
TATCAACGGCAGCGGAACACTGCTGTGTGCCGCCTCTGGATACCCTCAGCCTAATGTGACATGGCTGCAG
TGCTCCGGCCACACCGATAGATGTGATGAAGCCCAGGTGCTGCAAGTGTGGGACGACCCTTATCCTGAGG
TGCTGAGCCAAGAGCCTTTCCACAAAGTGACCGTGCAGAGCCTGCTGACCGTGGAAACCCTGGAACACAA
CCAGACCTACGAGTGCAGGGCCCACAATTCTGTTGGCAGCGGCTCCTGGGCCTTCATTCCTATTTCTGCT
GGCGCCCACACACACCCACCTGACGAGTTTCTGTTCACCCCTGGCGCGCCGGAAGATCAAGTTGATCCAA
GATTGATTGATGGCAAGGGCGGATCTCTGGAGGTGCTGTTCCAGGGACCAGGCGGAAGCGGCAATCCCGG
CGGCGATCTGGCCCCCCAGATGCTGCGCGAGCTGCAGGAGACCAATGCCGCCCTGCAGGACGTGCGCGAG
CTGCTGCGCCACCGCGTGAAGGAGATCACCTTCCTGAAGAACACCGTGATGGAGTGCGACGCCTGCGGTA
TGCAGCCCTCTAGAGGCTCCGGCTCCATCATCCCAGTTGAGGAGGAGAACCCGGACTTCTGGAACCGCGA
GGCAGCCGAGGCCCTGGGTGCCGCCAAGAAGCTGCAGCCTGCACAGACAGCCGCCAAGAACCTCATCATC
TTCCTGGGCGATGGGATGGGGGTGTCTACGGTGACAGCTGCCAGGATCCTAAAAGGGCAGAAGAAGGACA
AACTGGGGCCTGAGATACCCCTGGCCATGGACCGCTTCCCATATGTGGCTCTGTCCAAGACATACAATGT
AGACAAACATGTGCCAGACAGTGGAGCCACAGCCACGGCCTACCTGTGCGGGGTCAAGGGCAACTTCCAG
ACCATTGGCTTGAGTGCAGCCGCCCGCTTTAACCAGTGCAACACGACACGCGGCAACGAGGTCATCTCCG
TGATGAATCGGGCCAAGAAAGCAGGGAAGTCAGTGGGAGTGGTAACCACCACACGAGTGCAGCACGCCTC
GCCAGCCGGCACCTACGCCCACACGGTGAACCGCAACTGGTACTCGGACGCCGACGTGCCTGCCTCGGCC
CGCCAGGAGGGGTGCCAGGACATCGCTACGCAGCTCATCTCCAACATGGACATTGACGTGATCCTAGGTG
GAGGCCGAAAGTACATGTTTCGCATGGGAACCCCAGACCCTGAGTACCCAGATGACTACAGCCAAGGTGG
GACCAGGCTGGACGGGAAGAATCTGGTGCAGGAATGGCTGGCGAAGCGCCAGGGTGCCCGGTATGTGTGG
AACCGCACTGAGCTCATGCAGGCTTCCCTGGACCCGTCTGTGACCCATCTCATGGGTCTCTTTGAGCCTG
GAGACATGAAATACGAGATCCACCGAGACTCCACACTGGACCCCTCCCTGATGGAGATGACAGAGGCTGC
CCTGCGCCTGCTGAGCAGGAACCCCCGCGGCTTCTTCCTCTTCGTGGAGGGTGGTCGCATCGACCATGGT
CATCATGAAAGCAGGGCTTACCGGGCACTGACTGAGACGATCATGTTCGACGACGCCATTGAGAGGGCGG
GCCAGCTCACCAGCGAGGAGGACACGCTGAGCCTCGTCACTGCCGACCACTCCCACGTCTTCTCCTTCGG
AGGCTACCCCCTGCGAGGGAGCTCCATCTTCGGGCTGGCCCCTGGCAAGGCCCGGGACAGGAAGGCCTAC
ACGGTCCTCCTATACGGAAACGGTCCAGGCTATGTGCTCAAGGACGGCGCCCGGCCGGATGTTACCGAGA
GCGAGAGCGGGAGCCCCGAGTATCGGCAGCAGTCAGCAGTGCCCCTGGACGAAGAGACCCACGCAGGCGA
GGACGTGGCGGTGTTCGCGCGCGGCCCGCAGGCGCACCTGGTTCACGGCGTGCAGGAGCAGACCTTCATA
GCGCACGTCATGGCCTTCGCCGCCTGCCTGGAGCCCTACACCGCCTGCGACCTGGCGCCCCCCGCCGGCA
CCACCGACGCCGCGCACCCGGGTGGCGGAGGACTGAACGACATCTTCGAGGCTCAGAAAATCGAATGGCA
CGAACATCACCATCACCATCACCATCACCATTAAGGCCGGCCTGTAGTCACTGGCACAACGCGTTACCCG
GTAAGCCAATCGGGTATACACGGTCGTCATACTGCAGACAGGGTTCTTCTACTTTGCAAGATAGTCTTGA
GTAGTAAAATAAATAGATAGAGAAAATCAGCCTCGACTGTGCCTTCTAGTTGCCAGCCATCTGTTGTTTG
CCCCTCCCCCGTGCCTTCCTTGACCCTGGAAGGTGCCACTCCCACTGTCCTTTCCTAATAAAATGAGGAA
ATTGCATCACAACACTCAACCCTATCTCGGTCTATTCTTTTGATTTATAAGGGATTTTGCCGATTTCGGC
CTATTGGTTAAAAAATGAGCTGATTTAACAAAAATTTAACGCGAATTAATTCTGTGGAATGTGTGTCAGT
TAGGGTGTGGAAAGTCCCCAGGCTCCCCAGCAGGCAGAAGTATGCAAAGCATGCATCTCAATTAGTCAGC
AACCAGGTGTGGAAAGTCCCCAGGCTCCCCAGCAGGCAGAAGTATGCAAAGCATGCATCTCAATTAGTCA
GCAACCATAGTCCCGCCCCTAACTCCGCCCATCCCGCCCCTAACTCCGCCCAGTTCCGCCCATTCTCCGC
CCCATGGCTGACTAATTTTTTTTATTTATGCAGAGGCCGAGGCCGCCTCTGCCTCTGAGCTATTCCAGAA
GTAGTGAGGAGGCTTTTTTGGAGGCCTAGGCTTTTGCAAAAAGCTCCCGGGAGCTTGTATATCCATTTTC
GGATCTGATCAGCACGTGTTGACAATTAATCATCGGCATAGTATATCGGCATAGTATAATACGACAAGGT
GAGGAACTAAACCATGACCGAGTACAAGCCCACGGTGCGCCTCGCCACCCGCGACGACGTCCCCAGGGCC
GTACGCACCCTCGCCGCCGCGTTCGCCGACTACCCCGCCACGCGCCACACCGTCGATCCGGACCGCCACA
TCGAGCGGGTCACCGAGCTGCAAGAACTCTTCCTCACGCGCGTCGGGCTCGACATCGGCAAGGTGTGGGT
CGCGGACGACGGCGCCGCGGTGGCGGTCTGGACCACGCCGGAGAGCGTCGAAGCGGGGGCGGTGTTCGCC
GAGATCGGCCCGCGCATGGCCGAGTTGAGCGGTTCCCGGCTGGCCGCGCAGCAACAGATGGAAGGCCTCC
TGGCGCCGCACCGGCCCAAGGAGCCCGCGTGGTTCCTGGCCACCGTCGGCGTCTCGCCCGACCACCAGGG
CAAGGGTCTGGGCAGCGCCGTCGTGCTCCCCGGAGTGGAGGCGGCCGAGCGCGCCGGGGTGCCCGCCTTC
CTGGAGACATCCGCGCCCCGCAACCTCCCCTTCTACGAGCGGCTCGGCTTCACCGTCACCGCCGACGTCG
AGGTGCCCGAAGGACCGCGCACCTGGTGCATGACCCGCAAGCCCGGTGCCTGACACGTGCTACGAGATTT
CGATTCCACCGCCGCCTTCTATGAAAGGTTGGGCTTCGGAATCGTTTTCCGGGACGCCGGCTGGATGATC
CTCCAGCGCGGGGATCTCATGCTGGAGTTCTTCGCCCACCCCAACTTGTTTATTGCAGCTTATAATGGTT
ACAAATAAAGCAATAGCATCACAAATTTCACAAATAAAGCATTTTTTTCACTGCATTCTAGTTGTGGTTT
GTCCAAACTCATCAATGTATCTTATCATGTCTGTATACCGTCGACCTCTAGCTAGAGCTTGGCGTAATCA
TGGTCATTACCAATGCTTAATCAGTGAGGCACCTATCTCAGCGATCTGTCTATTTCGTTCATCCATAGTT
GCCTGACTCCCCGTCGTGTAGATAACTACGATACGGGAGGGCTTACCATCTGGCCCCAGCGCTGCGATGA
TACCGCGAGAACCACGCTCACCGGCTCCGGATTTATCAGCAATAAACCAGCCAGCCGGAAGGGCCGAGCG
CAGAAGTGGTCCTGCAACTTTATCCGCCTCCATCCAGTCTATTAATTGTTGCCGGGAAGCTAGAGTAAGT
AGTTCGCCAGTTAATAGTTTGCGCAACGTTGTTGCCATCGCTACAGGCATCGTGGTGTCACGCTCGTCGT
TTGGTATGGCTTCATTCAGCTCCGGTTCCCAACGATCAAGGCGAGTTACATGATCCCCCATGTTGTGCAA
AAAAGCGGTTAGCTCCTTCGGTCCTCCGATCGTTGTCAGAAGTAAGTTGGCCGCAGTGTTATCACTCATG
GTTATGGCAGCACTGCATAATTCTCTTACTGTCATGCCATCCGTAAGATGCTTTTCTGTGACTGGTGAGT
ACTCAACCAAGTCATTCTGAGAATAGTGTATGCGGCGACCGAGTTGCTCTTGCCCGGCGTCAATACGGGA
TAATACCGCGCCACATAGCAGAACTTTAAAAGTGCTCATCATTGGAAAACGTTCTTCGGGGCGAAAACTC
TCAAGGATCTTACCGCTGTTGAGATCCAGTTCGATGTAACCCACTCGTGCACCCAACTGATCTTCAGCAT
CTTTTACTTTCACCAGCGTTTCTGGGTGAGCAAAAACAGGAAGGCAAAATGCCGCAAAAAAGGGAATAAG
GGCGACACGGAAATGTTGAATACTCATATTCTTCCTT
