>Addgene plasmid #157447 | pD649-HAsp-CSF1R-COMP5AP-AviTag-9xHis | depositor partial sequence | sequence record 304004 | insert (extracellular domain)
ATTCCAGTGATTGAGCCTTCTGTGCCTGAGCTGGTTGTGAAGCCTGGCGCCACAGTGACACTGAGATGTG
TCGGCAATGGCAGCGTGGAATGGGATGGACCTCCTTCTCCTCACTGGACCCTGTACTCTGATGGCAGCAG
CAGCATCCTGAGCACCAACAACGCCACCTTCCAGAACACCGGCACCTACAGATGTACCGAGCCTGGCGAT
CCTCTTGGAGGATCTGCCGCCATCCACCTGTATGTGAAAGACCCCGCCAGACCTTGGAACGTGCTGGCCC
AAGAAGTGGTGGTCTTTGAGGATCAGGACGCCCTGCTGCCTTGTCTGCTGACAGATCCTGTGCTGGAAGC
AGGCGTGTCCCTCGTCAGAGTTAGAGGCAGACCTCTGATGCGGCACACCAACTACAGCTTTAGCCCTTGG
CACGGCTTCACCATCCACCGGGCCAAGTTTATCCAGAGCCAGGATTACCAGTGCAGCGCCCTGATGGGCG
GCAGAAAAGTGATGAGCATCAGCATCCGGCTGAAGGTGCAGAAAGTGATCCCTGGGCCTCCTGCTCTGAC
ACTGGTGCCTGCCGAACTCGTTAGAATCAGAGGCGAGGCCGCTCAGATCGTGTGTAGCGCTTCCAGCGTG
GACGTGAACTTCGACGTGTTCCTGCAGCACAACAATACCAAGCTGGCCATTCCTCAGCAGAGCGACTTCC
ACAACAACAGATACCAGAAGGTGCTGACCCTGAACCTGGACCAGGTGGACTTTCAGCACGCCGGCAATTA
CAGCTGCGTGGCCTCTAATGTGCAGGGCAAGCACAGCACCAGCATGTTCTTCAGAGTGGTGGAAAGCGCC
TACCTGAATCTGAGCAGCGAGCAGAACCTGATTCAAGAAGTGACAGTCGGCGAGGGACTGAACCTGAAAG
TGATGGTGGAAGCTTACCCCGGCCTGCAGGGCTTCAATTGGACCTATCTGGGCCCCTTCAGCGACCACCA
GCCTGAGCCTAAACTGGCCAATGCCACCACCAAGGACACCTACAGGCACACCTTTACACTGAGCCTGCCT
CGGCTGAAGCCTAGCGAGGCCGGCAGATATAGCTTCCTGGCTAGAAATCCTGGCGGCTGGCGGGCTCTGA
CATTCGAGCTGACACTCAGATACCCTCCAGAGGTGTCCGTGATCTGGACCTTTATCAACGGCAGCGGAAC
ACTGCTGTGTGCCGCCTCTGGATACCCTCAGCCTAATGTGACATGGCTGCAGTGCTCCGGCCACACCGAT
AGATGTGATGAAGCCCAGGTGCTGCAAGTGTGGGACGACCCTTATCCTGAGGTGCTGAGCCAAGAGCCTT
TCCACAAAGTGACCGTGCAGAGCCTGCTGACCGTGGAAACCCTGGAACACAACCAGACCTACGAGTGCAG
GGCCCACAATTCTGTTGGCAGCGGCTCCTGGGCCTTCATTCCTATTTCTGCTGGCGCCCACACACACCCA
CCTGACGAGTTTCTGTTCACCCCT
